Addgene plasmid #236645: pAAVLINKv1-pCALM1-Cre-3' NUP155
Purpose: 3' AAVLINK plasmid for NUP155 expression
Depositing lab: Zhonghua Lu. Depositing organization: Shenzhen Institute of Advanced Technology (SIAT), Chinese Academy of Sciences. Publication: AAVLINK: A potent DNA-recombination method for large cargo delivery in gene therapy. Lin J, Lin Y, Liu N, Cao W, Zhang J, Wen S, Zhang Y, Liao W, Hong Z, Lin Y, Liu Q, Liu H, Li Q, Chen B, Li M, Luo Z, Yang L, Yang Y, Zheng SH, Wang Y, Chu H, Hu Y, Qin Y, Luo BX, Tian S, Chen Y, Yan T, Yang L, Wang H, Liu T, Jiang Y, Lu Z. Cell. 2026 Feb 5;189(3):969-986.e17. doi: 10.1016/j.cell.2025.12.039. Epub 2026 Jan 27. PubMed 41605211.
Backbone
  Vector backbone: pAAV-hSyn-EGFP
  Backbone manufacturer: Addgene
  Vector type: AAV, Cre/Lox
Growth in bacteria
  Bacterial resistance: Ampicillin, 100 μg/mL
  Growth temperature: 37°C
  Growth strain: NEB Stable
  Copy number: High Copy
Gene/Insert
  Gene/Insert name: NUP155
  Species: H. sapiens (human)
  Entrez Gene: NUP155 (a.k.a. ATFB15, N155)
  Promoter: pCALM1
  Tag / fusion protein: FLAG (C terminal on insert)
  Cloning method: Restriction Enzyme; 5′ cloning site unknown (unknown if destroyed); 3′ cloning site unknown (unknown if destroyed)
  Sequencing primers: 5′ n/a
Terms and licenses: Academic/Nonprofit Terms; Industry Terms: Not Available to Industry
Depositor comments: See publication for corresponding AAV Link vectors.
How to cite: pAAVLINKv1-pCALM1-Cre-3' NUP155 was a gift from Zhonghua Lu (Addgene plasmid # 236645 ; http://n2t.net/addgene:236645 ; RRID:Addgene_236645)
