[The description below was written by a language model from this plasmid's Addgene catalogue record and pLannotate feature annotations shown in this document.]
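Description:
pAAVLINKv1-pCALM1-Cre-3' NUP155 is an AAV transfer plasmid built on the pAAV-hSyn-EGFP backbone. It serves as the 3' half of a two-vector AAVLINK pair for delivering human NUP155, a nuclear pore complex component whose coding sequence is awkward to fit in one AAV genome along with its regulatory elements. It is propagated in E. coli with a high-copy ColE1/pUC-type origin and ampicillin resistance (β-lactamase with its own promoter), and an f1 origin is also present. One complete AAV2 inverted terminal repeat is annotated, while the other is detected only as short fragments. ITRs are repetitive and often read poorly in sequencing, and the recorded recombination-deficient host strain fits the need to keep them stable.

Between the ITRs, reading across the circular junction of the map, the annotation shows a Cre recombinase coding sequence followed by a chimeric β-globin/immunoglobulin intron fragment, a partial lox2272 site and a further intron fragment. Next comes a roughly 2 kb fragment of the NUP155 coding sequence fused at its C terminus to 3xFLAG. Shortened WPRE fragments and SV40 polyadenylation signal fragments follow. The catalogue lists pCALM1 as the promoter. It is not annotated in the feature table, though an unannotated stretch upstream of Cre would be consistent with it.

The layout suggests that Cre expressed from this vector recombines its lox2272 site with a matching site on the partner 5' vector. That would join the two genomes within an intron, so that splicing removes the lox scar and restores a full-length, FLAG-tagged NUP155 transcript. The record does not spell out this mechanism or identify the partner vector, referring instead to the associated publication.
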