Features (pLannotate 1.2.2; 20 found; start..end, strand, type, name):
      2..93      +  intron         chimeric intron (fragment): chimera between introns from human β-globin and immunoglobulin heavy chain genes
     91..2121    +  CDS            NUP155 (fragment): NU155_HUMAN - Also known as KIAA0791. Experimental evidence at protein level: Swiss-Prot protein existence level 1. Essential component of nuclear pore complex. Could be essessential for embryogenesis. Nucleoporins may be involved both in binding and translocating proteins during nucleocytoplasmic transport. From Homo sapiens (Human).
   2128..2193    +  CDS            3xFLAG: three tandem FLAG® epitope tags, followed by an enterokinase cleavage site
   2205..2362    +  misc_feature   WPRE (fragment): woodchuck hepatitis virus posttranscriptional regulatory element
   2368..2452    +  misc_feature   WPRE (fragment): woodchuck hepatitis virus posttranscriptional regulatory element
   2451..2494    -  polyA_signal   SV40 poly(A) signal (fragment): SV40 polyadenylation signal
   2498..2565    -  polyA_signal   SV40 poly(A) signal (fragment): SV40 polyadenylation signal
   2671..2811    +  repeat_region  AAV2 ITR: inverted terminal repeat of adeno-associated virus serotype 2 inverted
   2816..2867    -  misc_feature   bom (fragment): basis of mobility region from pBR322
   2886..3341    +  rep_origin     f1 ori (sequence partly withheld): f1 bacteriophage origin of replication; arrow indicates direction of (+) strand synthesis
   3342..3391    -  misc_feature   bom (fragment): basis of mobility region from pBR322
   3493..3528    -  CDS            rop (fragment): Rop protein, which maintains plasmids at low copy number; rop
   3623..3727    +  promoter       AmpR promoter: bla
   3728..4588    +  CDS            AmpR: β-lactamase; bla; confers resistance to ampicillin, carbenicillin, and related antibiotics
   4759..5347    +  rep_origin     ori: high-copy-number ColE1/pMB1/pBR322/pUC origin of replication
   5420..5447    +  repeat_region  AAV2 ITR (fragment): inverted terminal repeat of adeno-associated virus serotype 2 inverted
   5476..5503    +  repeat_region  AAV2 ITR (fragment): inverted terminal repeat of adeno-associated virus serotype 2 inverted
   5685..6713    +  CDS            cre: RECR_BPP1 - Experimental evidence at protein level: Swiss-Prot protein existence level 1. Catalyzes site-specific recombination between two 34-base- pair LOXP sites. Its role is to maintain the phage genome as a monomeric unit-copy plasmid in the lysogenic state. From Escherichia phage P1 (Bacteriophage P1).
   6717..6757    +  intron         chimeric intron (fragment): chimera between introns from human β-globin and immunoglobulin heavy chain genes
   6764..6788    +  protein_bind   lox2272 (fragment): Cre-mediated recombination occurs in the 8-bp core sequence (GGATACTT). lox2272 sites are compatible with each other, but incompatible with loxP or loxN sites (Lee and Saito, 1988). Cre recombinase
>Addgene plasmid #236645 | pAAVLINKv1-pCALM1-Cre-3' NUP155 | addgene full sequence | sequence record 476877 | Addgene NGS Result
TGAAACTGGGCTTGTCGAGACAGAGAAGACTCTTGCGTTTCTGATAGGCACCTATTGGTCTTACTGACAT
CCACTTTGCCTTTCTCTCCACAGGGTTTGCAGGAATTTCTAGACAGAAACTCCCAGTTTGCAGGAGGACC
ATTAGGAAATCCAAATACTACTGCTAAAGTGCAGCAGAGGCTGATAGGATTCATGCGTCCTGAAAACGGA
AATCCCCAGCAAATGCAACAGGAACTGCAGAGGAAGTTTCATGAGGCTCAACTAAGTGAAAAGATTTCAC
TTCAGGCAATTCAGCAGTTGGTTCGAAAATCATATCAGGCTCTGGCTTTATGGAAACTTCTTTGTGAACA
TCAATTCACTATCATTGTGGCAGAACTTCAGAAGGAACTTCAAGAGCAGCTGAAGATCACCACCTTTAAA
GATCTTGTAATCAGGGACAAAGAACTCACAGGGGCATTAATTGCTTCTCTTATCAACTGCTACATCAGAG
ATAATGCCGCTGTTGATGGCATTAGTTTACATTTACAGGATATCTGCCCACTTCTATATAGCACTGATGA
TGCAATTTGTTCTAAGGCAAATGAGCTTCTCCAGCGTTCCCGACAAGTTCAAAATAAGACTGAAAAAGAA
AGAATGTTAAGGGAATCATTAAAGGAATATCAAAAAATTAGCAATCAAGTGGACCTTTCCAATGTTTGTG
CTCAGTATAGACAAGTGAGATTTTATGAGGGTGTGGTGGAACTTTCTCTTACGGCTGCAGAGAAAAAAGA
TCCTCAAGGTCTTGGGCTTCATTTCTATAAACATGGAGAACCAGAAGAAGACATAGTTGGACTTCAGGCC
TTCCAAGAAAGATTAAACAGTTACAAATGCATTACAGACACACTTCAAGAACTGGTAAATCAAAGTAAGG
CCGCTCCTCAGTCTCCCAGTGTACCCAAAAAACCTGGTCCTCCAGTGTTGTCATCTGATCCAAATATGCT
GAGTAATGAAGAAGCAGGACATCATTTTGAACAAATGCTTAAATTGTCACAGCGATCCAAGGATGAGCTC
TTTAGTATTGCCCTTTATAATTGGCTAATACAAGTCGACCTTGCAGATAAGCTGCTACAGGTTGCTTCTC
CATTTCTGGAGCCACATCTAGTCCGAATGGCCAAAGTTGATCAAAACAGAGTTCGTTATATGGATTTACT
CTGGCGGTATTACGAGAAGAACAGAAGTTTCAGTAATGCTGCTCGTGTACTGTCCAGACTGGCTGACATG
CATAGCACAGAAATTTCACTTCAGCAGCGACTAGAGTACATTGCTCGAGCCATTCTTAGTGCCAAAAGTT
CCACTGCCATTTCATCAATAGCTGCCGATGGTGAATTTCTTCATGAATTAGAAGAAAAAATGGAGGTTGC
TAGGATCCAACTTCAGATACAGGAGACACTACAAAGGCAGTATTCCCATCATTCTTCTGTACAGGATGCA
GTTTCTCAGCTGGATTCTGAGCTGATGGACATAACTAAGCTTTATGGGGAATTTGCTGACCCATTTAAAC
TTGCAGAGTGCAAACTTGCAATAATTCATTGTGCCGGTTATTCAGACCCTATATTGGTGCAGACACTTTG
GCAAGATATCATAGAGAAAGAATTGAGTGACAGTGTGACATTGAGCTCCTCGGATAGAATGCATGCTCTT
AGTCTCAAGATTGTTCTCCTTGGCAAAATTTATGCTGGCACACCACGCTTCTTTCCTTTAGATTTTATTG
TACAGTTTTTAGAACAGCAGGTTTGTACTTTGAACTGGGATGTGGGCTTCGTAATACAGACAATGAATGA
AATTGGAGTACCATTACCTAGACTACTAGAAGTTTATGATCAGTTGTTCAAATCACGGGATCCATTCTGG
AACAGAATGAAGAAGCCACTGCACCTTTTGGATTGTATACATGTATTATTGATAAGATATGTTGAGAATC
CCAGCCAAGTTTTAAATTGTGAAAGGAGAAGATTTACAAATCTCTGCCTGGATGCTGTTTGTGGTTACCT
TGTTGAGCTCCAGTCTATGAGCTCGTCAGTAGCAGTACAAGCCATCACTGGGAATTTTAAATCTCTTCAA
GCTAAATTAGAACGGCTTCATTGTACAGACTACAAAGACCATGACGGTGATTATAAAGATCATGACATCG
ACTACAAGGATGACGATGACAAGTAACTCGAGATAATCAACCTCTGGATTACAAAATTTGTGAAAGATTG
ACTGGTATTCTTAACTATGTTGCTCCTTTTACGCTATGTGGATACGCTGCTTTAATGCCTTTGTATCATG
CTATTGCTTCCCGTATGGCTTTCATTTTCTCCTCCTTGTATAAATCCTGGTTAGTTCTTGCCACGGCGGA
ACTCATCGCCGCCTGCCTTGCCCGCTGCTGGACAGGGGCTCGGCTGTTGGGCACTGACAATTCCGTGGTG
TTTATTTGTGAAATTTGTGATGCTATTGCTTTATTTGTAACCATCTAGCTTTATTTGTGAAATTTGTGAT
GCTATTGCTTTATTTGTAACCATTATAAGCTGCAATAAACAAGTTAACAACAACAATTGCATTCATTTTA
TGTTTCAGGTTCAGGGGGAGATGTGGGAGGTTTTTTAAAGATCTGGAGACCGGTGTGGCACGTGCGGACC
GAGCGGCCGCAGGAACCCCTAGTGATGGAGTTGGCCACTCCCTCTCTGCGCGCTCGCTCGCTCACTGAGG
CCGGGCGACCAAAGGTCGCCCGACGCCCGGGCTTTGCCCGGGCGGCCTCAGTGAGCGAGCGAGCGCGCAG
CTGCCTGCAGGGGCGCCTGATGCGGTATTTTCTCCTTACGCATCTGTGCGGTATTTCACACCGCATA
[95 nt withheld, positions 2868-2962]
T
[46 nt withheld, positions 2964-3009]
C
[141 nt withheld, positions 3011-3151]
CCTTTGACGTTGGAGTCCACGTTCTTT
[37 nt withheld, positions 3179-3215]
ACTCTATCTCGGGCTATTCTTTTGATTTATAAGGGATTTTGCCGATTTCGGTCTATTGGTTAAAAAATGA
GCTGATTTAACAAAAATTTAACGCGAATTTTAACAAAATATTAACGTTTACAATTTTATGGTGCACTCTC
AGTACAATCTGCTCTGATGCCGCATAGTTAAGCCAGCCCCGACACCCGCCAACACCCGCTGACGCGCCCT
GACGGGCTTGTCTGCTCCCGGCATCCGCTTACAGACAAGCTGTGACCGTCTCCGGGAGCTGCATGTGTCA
GAGGTTTTCACCGTCATCACCGAAACGCGCGAGACGAAAGGGCCTCGTGATACGCCTATTTTTATAGGTT
AATGTCATGATAATAATGGTTTCTTAGACGTCAGGTGGCACTTTTCGGGGAAATGTGCGCGGAACCCCTA
TTTGTTTATTTTTCTAAATACATTCAAATATGTATCCGCTCATGAGACAATAACCCTGATAAATGCTTCA
ATAATATTGAAAAAGGAAGAGTATGAGTATTCAACATTTCCGTGTCGCCCTTATTCCCTTTTTTGCGGCA
TTTTGCCTTCCTGTTTTTGCTCACCCAGAAACGCTGGTGAAAGTAAAAGATGCTGAAGATCAGTTGGGTG
CACGAGTGGGTTACATCGAACTGGATCTCAACAGCGGTAAGATCCTTGAGAGTTTTCGCCCCGAAGAACG
TTTTCCAATGATGAGCACTTTTAAAGTTCTGCTATGTGGCGCGGTATTATCCCGTATTGACGCCGGGCAA
GAGCAACTCGGTCGCCGCATACACTATTCTCAGAATGACTTGGTTGAGTACTCACCAGTCACAGAAAAGC
ATCTTACGGATGGCATGACAGTAAGAGAATTATGCAGTGCTGCCATAACCATGAGTGATAACACTGCGGC
CAACTTACTTCTGACAACGATCGGAGGACCGAAGGAGCTAACCGCTTTTTTGCACAACATGGGGGATCAT
GTAACTCGCCTTGATCGTTGGGAACCGGAGCTGAATGAAGCCATACCAAACGACGAGCGTGACACCACGA
TGCCTGTAGCAATGGCAACAACGTTGCGCAAACTATTAACTGGCGAACTACTTACTCTAGCTTCCCGGCA
ACAATTAATAGACTGGATGGAGGCGGATAAAGTTGCAGGACCACTTCTGCGCTCGGCCCTTCCGGCTGGC
TGGTTTATTGCTGATAAATCTGGAGCCGGTGAGCGTGGGTCTCGCGGTATCATTGCAGCACTGGGGCCAG
ATGGTAAGCCCTCCCGTATCGTAGTTATCTACACGACGGGGAGTCAGGCAACTATGGATGAACGAAATAG
ACAGATCGCTGAGATAGGTGCCTCACTGATTAAGCATTGGTAACTGTCAGACCAAGTTTACTCATATATA
CTTTAGATTGATTTAAAACTTCATTTTTAATTTAAAAGGATCTAGGTGAAGATCCTTTTTGATAATCTCA
TGACCAAAATCCCTTAACGTGAGTTTTCGTTCCACTGAGCGTCAGACCCCGTAGAAAAGATCAAAGGATC
TTCTTGAGATCCTTTTTTTCTGCGCGTAATCTGCTGCTTGCAAACAAAAAAACCACCGCTACCAGCGGTG
GTTTGTTTGCCGGATCAAGAGCTACCAACTCTTTTTCCGAAGGTAACTGGCTTCAGCAGAGCGCAGATAC
CAAATACTGTTCTTCTAGTGTAGCCGTAGTTAGGCCACCACTTCAAGAACTCTGTAGCACCGCCTACATA
CCTCGCTCTGCTAATCCTGTTACCAGTGGCTGCTGCCAGTGGCGATAAGTCGTGTCTTACCGGGTTGGAC
TCAAGACGATAGTTACCGGATAAGGCGCAGCGGTCGGGCTGAACGGGGGGTTCGTGCACACAGCCCAGCT
TGGAGCGAACGACCTACACCGAACTGAGATACCTACAGCGTGAGCTATGAGAAAGCGCCACGCTTCCCGA
AGGGAGAAAGGCGGACAGGTATCCGGTAAGCGGCAGGGTCGGAACAGGAGAGCGCACGAGGGAGCTTCCA
GGGGGAAACGCCTGGTATCTTTATAGTCCTGTCGGGTTTCGCCACCTCTGACTTGAGCGTCGATTTTTGT
GATGCTCGTCAGGGGGGCGGAGCCTATGGAAAAACGCCAGCAACGCGGCCTTTTTACGGTTCCTGGCCTT
TTGCTGGCCTTTTGCTCACATGTCCTGCAGGCAGCTGCGCGCTCGCTCGCTCACTGAGGCCGCCCGGGCG
TCGGGCGACCTTTGGTCGCCCGGCCTCAGTGAGCGAGCGAGCGCGCAGAGAGGGAGTGGCCAACTCCATC
ACTAGGGGTTCCTGCGGCCGCACGCGTCGCTCTGCGCGAGGCGGCTCCGCCGCGGCGGAGGGATACGGCG
CACCATATATATATCGCGGGGCGCAGACTCGCGCTCCGGCAGTGGTGCTGGGAGTGTCGTGGACGCCGTG
CCGTTACTCGTACGCCACCATGTCCAATTTACTGACCGTACACCAAAATTTGCCTGCATTACCGGTCGAT
GCAACGAGTGATGAGGTTCGCAAGAACCTGATGGACATGTTCAGGGATCGCCAGGCGTTTTCTGAGCATA
CCTGGAAAATGCTTCTGTCCGTTTGCCGGTCGTGGGCGGCATGGTGCAAGTTGAATAACCGGAAATGGTT
TCCCGCAGAACCTGAAGATGTTCGCGATTATCTTCTATATCTTCAGGCGCGCGGTCTGGCAGTAAAAACC
ATCCAGCAACATTTGGGCCAGCTAAACATGCTTCATCGTCGGTCCGGGCTGCCACGACCAAGTGACAGCA
ATGCTGTTTCACTGGTTATGCGGCGGATCCGAAAAGAAAACGTTGATGCCGGTGAACGTGCAAAACAGGC
TCTAGCGTTCGAACGCACTGATTTCGACCAGGTTCGTTCACTCATGGAAAATAGCGATCGCTGCCAGGAT
ATACGTAATCTGGCATTTCTGGGGATTGCTTATAACACCCTGTTACGTATAGCCGAAATTGCCAGGATCA
GGGTTAAAGATATCTCACGTACTGACGGTGGGAGAATGTTAATCCATATTGGCAGAACGAAAACGCTGGT
TAGCACCGCAGGTGTAGAGAAGGCACTTAGCCTGGGGGTAACTAAACTGGTCGAGCGATGGATTTCCGTC
TCTGGTGTAGCTGATGATCCGAATAACTACCTGTTTTGCCGGGTCAGAAAAAATGGTGTTGCCGCGCCAT
CTGCCACCAGCCAGCTATCAACTCGCGCCCTGGAAGGGATTTTTGAAGCAACTCATCGATTGATTTACGG
CGCTAAGGATGACTCTGGTCAGAGATACCTGGCCTGGTCTGGACACAGTGCCCGTGTCGGAGCCGCGCGA
GATATGGCCCGCGCTGGAGTTTCAATACCGGAGATCATGCAAGCTGGTGGCTGGACCAATGTAAATATTG
TAATGAACTATATCCGTAACCTGGATAGTGAAACAGGGGCAATGGTGCGCCTGCTGGAAGATGGCGATTA
GGTAAGTATCAAGGTTACAAGACAGGTTTAAGGAGACCAATAACTAGTATAACTTCGTATAGGATACTTT
ATAGCAATTTA
